>Addgene plasmid #143652 | TFORF2880 | addgene full sequence | sequence record 400436 | Addgene NGS Result
TTAATGTAGTCTTATGCAATACTCTTGTAGTCTTGCAACATGGTAACGATGAGTTAGCAACATGCCTTAC
AAGGAGAGAAAAAGCACCGTGCATGCCGATTGGTGGAAGTAAGGTGGTACGATCGTGCCTTATTAGGAAG
GCAACAGACGGGTCTGACATGGATTGGACGAACCACTGAATTGCCGCATTGCAGAGATATTGTATTTAAG
TGCCTAGCTCGATACATAAACGGGTCTCTCTGGTTAGACCAGATCTGAGCCTGGGAGCTCTCTGGCTAAC
TAGGGAACCCACTGCTTAAGCCTCAATAAAGCTTGCCTTGAGTGCTTCAAGTAGTGTGTGCCCGTCTGTT
GTGTGACTCTGGTAACTAGAGATCCCTCAGACCCTTTTAGTCAGTGTGGAAAATCTCTAGCAGTGGCGCC
CGAACAGGGACTTGAAAGCGAAAGGGAAACCAGAGGAGCTCTCTCGACGCAGGACTCGGCTTGCTGAAGC
GCGCACGGCAAGAGGCGAGGGGCGGCGACTGGTGAGTACGCCAAAAATTTTGACTAGCGGAGGCTAGAAG
GAGAGAGATGGGTGCGAGAGCGTCAGTATTAAGCGGGGGAGAATTAGATCGCGATGGGAAAAAATTCGGT
TAAGGCCAGGGGGAAAGAAAAAATATAAATTAAAACATATAGTATGGGCAAGCAGGGAGCTAGAACGATT
CGCAGTTAATCCTGGCCTGTTAGAAACATCAGAAGGCTGTAGACAAATACTGGGACAGCTACAACCATCC
CTTCAGACAGGATCAGAAGAACTTAGATCATTATATAATACAGTAGCAACCCTCTATTGTGTGCATCAAA
GGATAGAGATAAAAGACACCAAGGAAGCTTTAGACAAGATAGAGGAAGAGCAAAACAAAAGTAAGACCAC
CGCACAGCAAGCGGCCGCTGATCTTCAGACCTGGAGGAGGAGATATGAGGGACAATTGGAGAAGTGAATT
ATATAAATATAAAGTAGTAAAAATTGAACCATTAGGAGTAGCACCCACCAAGGCAAAGAGAAGAGTGGTG
CAGAGAGAAAAAAGAGCAGTGGGAATAGGAGCTTTGTTCCTTGGGTTCTTGGGAGCAGCAGGAAGCACTA
TGGGCGCAGCGTCAATGACGCTGACGGTACAGGCCAGACAATTATTGTCTGGTATAGTGCAGCAGCAGAA
CAATTTGCTGAGGGCTATTGAGGCGCAACAGCATCTGTTGCAACTCACAGTCTGGGGCATCAAGCAGCTC
CAGGCAAGAATCCTGGCTGTGGAAAGATACCTAAAGGATCAACAGCTCCTGGGGATTTGGGGTTGCTCTG
GAAAACTCATTTGCACCACTGCTGTGCCTTGGAATGCTAGTTGGAGTAATAAATCTCTGGAACAGATTTG
GAATCACACGACCTGGATGGAGTGGGACAGAGAAATTAACAATTACACAAGCTTAATACACTCCTTAATT
GAAGAATCGCAAAACCAGCAAGAAAAGAATGAACAAGAATTATTGGAATTAGATAAATGGGCAAGTTTGT
GGAATTGGTTTAACATAACAAATTGGCTGTGGTATATAAAATTATTCATAATGATAGTAGGAGGCTTGGT
AGGTTTAAGAATAGTTTTTGCTGTACTTTCTATAGTGAATAGAGTTAGGCAGGGATATTCACCATTATCG
TTTCAGACCCACCTCCCAACCCCGAGGGGACCCATGCATTGCATCTCAATTAGTCAGCAACCAGGTGTGG
AAAGTCCCCAGGCTCCCCAGCAGGCAGAAGTATGCAAAGCATGCGTCTCAATTAGTCAGCAACCATAGTC
CCGCCCCTAACTCCGCCCATCCCGCCCCTAACTCCGCCCAGTTCCGCCCATTCTCCGCCCCATGGCTGAC
TAATTTTTTTTATTTATGCAGAGGCCGAGGCCGCCTCGGCCTCTGAGCTATTCCAGAAGTAGTGAGGAGG
CTTTTTTGGAGGCCTAGGCTTTTGCAAAAAGCTTTCTAGAGGTACCACCGGAGCTTACCATGACCGAGTA
CAAGCCCACGGTGCGCCTCGCCACCCGCGACGACGTCCCCAGGGCCGTACGCACCCTCGCCGCCGCGTTC
GCCGACTACCCCGCCACGCGCCACACCGTCGATCCGGACCGCCACATCGAGCGGGTCACCGAGCTGCAAG
AACTCTTCCTCACGCGCGTCGGGCTCGACATCGGCAAGGTGTGGGTCGCGGACGACGGCGCCGCCGTGGC
GGTCTGGACCACGCCGGAGAGCGTCGAAGCGGGGGCGGTGTTCGCCGAGATCGGCCCGCGCATGGCCGAG
TTGAGCGGTTCCCGGCTGGCCGCGCAGCAACAGATGGAAGGCCTCCTGGCGCCGCACCGGCCCAAGGAGC
CCGCGTGGTTCCTGGCCACCGTCGGCGTCTCGCCCGACCACCAGGGCAAGGGTCTGGGCAGCGCCGTCGT
GCTCCCCGGAGTGGAGGCGGCCGAGCGCGCCGGGGTGCCCGCCTTCCTGGAGACCTCCGCGCCCCGCAAC
CTCCCCTTCTACGAGCGGCTCGGCTTCACCGTCACCGCCGACGTCGAGGTGCCCGAAGGACCGCGCACCT
GGTGCATGACCCGCAAGCCCGGTGCCAGTTAACGAATTCTAGATCTTGAGACAAATGGCAGTATTCATCC
ACAATTTTAAAAGAAAAGGGGGGATTGGGGGGTACAGTGCAGGGGAAAGAATAGTAGACATAATAGCAAC
AGACATACAAACTAAAGAATTACAAAAACAAATTACAAAAATTCAAAATTTTCGGGTTTATTACAGGGAC
AGCAGAGATCCACTTTGGCGCCGGCTCGAGGCCTGCAGGTGCAAAGATGGATAAAGTTTTAAACAGAGAG
GAATCTTTGCAGCTAATGGACCTTCTAGGTCTTGAAAGGAGTGGGAATTGGCTCCGGTGCCCGTCAGTGG
GCAGAGCGCACATCGCCCACAGTCCCCGAGAAGTTGGGGGGAGGGGTCGGCAATTGAACCGGTGCCTAGA
GAAGGTGGCGCGGGGTAAACTGGGAAAGTGATGTCGTGTACTGGCTCCGCCTTTTTCCCGAGGGTGGGGG
AGAACCGTATATAAGTGCAGTAGTCGCCGTGAACGTTCTTTTTCGCAACGGGTTTGCCGCCAGAACACAG
GTAAGTGCCGTGTGTGGTTCCCGCGGGCCTGGCCTCTTTACGGGTTATGGCCCTTGCGTGCCTTGAATTA
CTTCCACCTGGCTGCAGTACGTGATTCTTGATCCCGAGCTTCGGGTTGGAAGTGGGTGGGAGAGTTCGAG
GCCTTGCGCTTAAGGAGCCCCTTCGCCTCGTGCTTGAGTTGAGGCCTGGCCTGGGCGCTGGGGCCGCCGC
GTGCGAATCTGGTGGCACCTTCGCGCCTGTCTCGCTGCTTTCGATAAGTCTCTAGCCATTTAAAATTTTT
GATGACCTGCTGCGACGCTTTTTTTCTGGCAAGATAGTCTTGTAAATGCGGGCCAAGATCTGCACACTGG
TATTTCGGTTTTTGGGGCCGCGGGCGGCGACGGGGCCCGTGCGTCCCAGCGCACATGTTCGGCGAGGCGG
GGCCTGCGAGCGCGGCCACCGAGAATCGGACGGGGGTAGTCTCAAGCTGGCCGGCCTGCTCTGGTGCCTG
GCCTCGCGCCGCCGTGTATCGCCCCGCCCTGGGCGGCAAGGCTGGCCCGGTCGGCACCAGTTGCGTGAGC
GGAAAGATGGCCGCTTCCCGGCCCTGCTGCAGGGAGCTCAAAATGGAGGACGCGGCGCTCGGGAGAGCGG
GCGGGTGAGTCACCCACACAAAGGAAAAGGGCCTTTCCGTCCTCAGCCGTCGCTTCATGTGACTCCACGG
AGTACCGGGCGCCGTCCAGGCACCTCGATTAGTTCTCGAGCTTTTGGAGTACGTCGTCTTTAGGTTGGGG
GGAGGGGTTTTATGCGATGGAGTTTCCCCACACTGAGTGGGTGGAGACTGAAGTTAGGCCAGCTTGGCAC
TTGATGTAATTCTCCTTGGAATTTGCCCTTTTTGAGTTTGGATCTTGGTTCATTCTCAAGCCTCAGACAG
TGGTTCAAAGTTTTTTTCTTCCATTTCAGGTGTCGTGAGGCTAGCACCGCCACCATGACATCAGCAGTGG
TTGACAGTGGAGGTACTATTTTGGAGCTTTCCAGCAATGGAGTAGAAAATCAAGAGGAAAGTGAAAAGGT
TTCTGAATATCCAGCAGTGATTGTGGAGCCAGTTCCAAGTGCCAGATTAGAGCAGGGCTATGCAGCCCAG
GTTCTGGTTTATGATGATGAGACTTATATGATGCAAGATGTGGCAGAAGAACAAGAAGTTGAGACCGAGA
ATGTGGAAACAGTGGAAGCATCAGTTCACAGCAGTAATGCACACTGTACAGATAAGACAATTGAAGCTGC
TGAAGCCCTGCTTCATATGGAATCTCCTACCTGCTTGAGGGATTCAAGAAGTCCTGTGGAAGTGTTTGTT
CCTCCTTGTGTATCAACTCCAGAATTCATCCATGCTGCTATGAGGCCAGATGTCATTACAGAAACTGTAG
TGGAGGTGTCAACTGAAGAGTCTGAACCCATGGATACCTCTCCTATTCCAACATCACCAGATAGCCATGA
ACCAATGAAAAAGAAAAAAGTTGGCCGTAAACCAAAGACCCAGCAATCACCAATTTCCAATGGGTCTCCT
GAGTTAGGTATAAAGAAGAAACCAAGAGAAGGAAAAGGAAACACAACCTATTTGTGGGAGTTTCTTTTAG
ATCTACTTCAAGATAAAAATACTTGTCCCAGGTATATTAAATGGACTCAGAGAGAAAAAGGCATATTCAA
GCTGGTGGATTCAAAGGCTGTCTCTAAGCTTTGGGGAAAGCATAAGAACAAACCAGACATGAACTATGAA
ACCATGGGACGAGCTTTGAGATACTACTACCAAAGGGGAATTCTTGCAAAGGTTGAAGGACAGAGGCTTG
TATATCAGTTCAAGGATATGCCGAAAAACATAGTGGTCATAGATGATGACAAAAGTGAAACCTGTAATGA
AGATTTAGCAGGAACTACTGATGAAAAATCATTAGAACGAGTGTCACTGTCTGCAGAAAGTCTCCTGAAA
GCAGCATCCTCTGTTCGCAGTGGAAAAAATTCATCCCCTATAAACTGCTCCAGAGCAGAGAAGGGTGTAG
CTAGAGTTGTGAATATCACTTCCCCTGGGCACGATGCTTCATCCAGGTCTCCTACTACCACTGCATCTGT
GTCAGCAACAGCAGCTCCAAGGACAGTTCGTGTGGCAATGCAGGTACCTGTTGTAATGACATCATTGGGT
CAGAAAATTTCAACTGTGGCAGTTCAGTCAGTTAATGCAGGTGCACCATTAATAACCAGCACTAGTCCAA
CAACAGCGACCTCTCCAAAGGTAGTCATTCAGACAATCCCTACTGTGATGCCAGCTTCTACTGAAAATGG
AGACAAAATCACCATGCAGCCTGCCAAAATTATTACCATCCCAGCTACACAGCTTGCACAGTGTCAACTG
CAGACAAAGTCAAATCTGACTGGATCAGGAAGCATTAACATTGTTGGAACCCCATTGGCTGTGAGAGCAC
TTACCCCTGTTTCAATAGCCCATGGTACACCTGTAATGAGACTATCAATGCCTACTCAGCAGGCATCTGG
CCAGACTCCTCCTCGAGTTATCAGTGCAGTCATAAAGGGGCCAGAGGTTAAATCGGAAGCAGTGGCAAAA
AAGCAAGAACATGATGTGAAAACTTTGCAGCTAGTAGAAGAAAAACCAGCAGATGGAAATAAGACAGTGA
CCCACGTAGTGGTTGTCAGTGCGCCTTCAGCTATTGCCCTTCCTGTAACTATGAAAACAGAAGGACTAGT
GACATGTGAGAAATAGTAATGAACTAGTCCGTAACTTGAAAGTATTTCGATTTCTTGGCTTTATATATCT
TGTGGAAAGGACGAGCAAGCCCTCAACCGCAACTTTCTACGCGTTAAGTCGACAATCAACCTCTGGATTA
CAAAATTTGTGAAAGATTGACTGGTATTCTTAACTATGTTGCTCCTTTTACGCTATGTGGATACGCTGCT
TTAATGCCTTTGTATCATGCTATTGCTTCCCGTATGGCTTTCATTTTCTCCTCCTTGTATAAATCCTGGT
TGCTGTCTCTTTATGAGGAGTTGTGGCCCGTTGTCAGGCAACGTGGCGTGGTGTGCACTGTGTTTGCTGA
CGCAACCCCCACTGGTTGGGGCATTGCCACCACCTGTCAGCTCCTTTCCGGGACTTTCGCTTTCCCCCTC
CCTATTGCCACGGCGGAACTCATCGCCGCCTGCCTTGCCCGCTGCTGGACAGGGGCTCGGCTGTTGGGCA
CTGACAATTCCGTGGTGTTGTCGGGGAAATCATCGTCCTTTCCTTGGCTGCTCGCCTGTGTTGCCACCTG
GATTCTGCGCGGGACGTCCTTCTGCTACGTCCCTTCGGCCCTCAATCCAGCGGACCTTCCTTCCCGCGGC
CTGCTGCCGGCTCTGCGGCCTCTTCCGCGTCTTCGCCTTCGCCCTCAGACGAGTCGGATCTCCCTTTGGG
CCGCCTCCCCGCGTCGACTTTAAGACCAATGACTTACAAGGCAGCTGTAGATCTTAGCCACTTTTTAAAA
GAAAAGGGGGGACTGGAAGGGCTAATTCACTCCCAACGAAGACAAGATCTGCTTTTTGCTTGTACTGGGT
CTCTCTGGTTAGACCAGATCTGAGCCTGGGAGCTCTCTGGCTAACTAGGGAACCCACTGCTTAAGCCTCA
ATAAAGCTTGCCTTGAGTGCTTCAAGTAGTGTGTGCCCGTCTGTTGTGTGACTCTGGTAACTAGAGATCC
CTCAGACCCTTTTAGTCAGTGTGGAAAATCTCTAGCAGTACGTATAGTAGTTCATGTCATCTTATTATTC
AGTATTTATAACTTGCAAAGAAATGAATATCAGAGAGTGAGAGGAACTTGTTTATTGCAGCTTATAATGG
TTACAAATAAAGCAATAGCATCACAAATTTCACAAATAAAGCATTTTTTTCACTGCATTCTAGTTGTGGT
TTGTCCAAACTCATCAATGTATCTTATCATGTCTGGCTCTAGCTATCCCGCCCCTAACTCCGCCCATCCC
GCCCCTAACTCCGCCCAGTTCCGCCCATTCTCCGCCCCATGGCTGACTAATTTTTTTTATTTATGCAGAG
GCCGAGGCCGCCTCGGCCTCTGAGCTATTCCAGAAGTAGTGAGGAGGCTTTTTTGGAGGCCTAGGGACGT
ACCCAATTCGCCCTATAGTGAGTCGTATTACGCGCGCTCACTGGCCGTCGTTTTACAACGTCGTGACTGG
GAAAACCCTGGCGTTACCCAACTTAATCGCCTTGCAGCACATCCCCCTTTCGCCAGCTGGCGTAATAGCG
AAGAGGCCCGCACCGATCGCCCTTCCCAACAGTTGCGCAGCCTGAATGGCGAATGGG
[124 nt withheld, positions 7478-7601]
C
[91 nt withheld, positions 7603-7693]
A
[49 nt withheld, positions 7695-7743]
CCTTTGACGTTGGAGTCCACGTTCTTT
[37 nt withheld, positions 7771-7807]
ACCCTATCTCGGTCTATTCTTTTGATTTATAAGGGATTTTGCCGATTTCGGCCTATTGGTTAAAAAATGA
GCTGATTTAACAAAAATTTAACGCGAATTTTAACAAAATATTAACGCTTACAATTTAGGTGGCACTTTTC
GGGGAAATGTGCGCGGAACCCCTATTTGTTTATTTTTCTAAATACATTCAAATATGTATCCGCTCATGAG
ACAATAACCCTGATAAATGCTTCAATAATATTGAAAAAGGAAGAGTATGAGTATTCAACATTTCCGTGTC
GCCCTTATTCCCTTTTTTGCGGCATTTTGCCTTCCTGTTTTTGCTCACCCAGAAACGCTGGTGAAAGTAA
AAGATGCTGAAGATCAGTTGGGTGCACGAGTGGGTTACATCGAACTGGATCTCAACAGCGGTAAGATCCT
TGAGAGTTTTCGCCCCGAAGAACGTTTTCCAATGATGAGCACTTTTAAAGTTCTGCTATGTGGCGCGGTA
TTATCCCGTATTGACGCCGGGCAAGAGCAACTCGGTCGCCGCATACACTATTCTCAGAATGACTTGGTTG
AGTACTCACCAGTCACAGAAAAGCATCTTACGGATGGCATGACAGTAAGAGAATTATGCAGTGCTGCCAT
AACCATGAGTGATAACACTGCGGCCAACTTACTTCTGACAACGATCGGAGGACCGAAGGAGCTAACCGCT
TTTTTGCACAACATGGGGGATCATGTAACTCGCCTTGATCGTTGGGAACCGGAGCTGAATGAAGCCATAC
CAAACGACGAGCGTGACACCACGATGCCTGTAGCAATGGCAACAACGTTGCGCAAACTATTAACTGGCGA
ACTACTTACTCTAGCTTCCCGGCAACAATTAATAGACTGGATGGAGGCGGATAAAGTTGCAGGACCACTT
CTGCGCTCGGCCCTTCCGGCTGGCTGGTTTATTGCTGATAAATCTGGAGCCGGTGAGCGTGGGTCTCGCG
GTATCATTGCAGCACTGGGGCCAGATGGTAAGCCCTCCCGTATCGTAGTTATCTACACGACGGGGAGTCA
GGCAACTATGGATGAACGAAATAGACAGATCGCTGAGATAGGTGCCTCACTGATTAAGCATTGGTAACTG
TCAGACCAAGTTTACTCATATATACTTTAGATTGATTTAAAACTTCATTTTTAATTTAAAAGGATCTAGG
TGAAGATCCTTTTTGATAATCTCATGACCAAAATCCCTTAACGTGAGTTTTCGTTCCACTGAGCGTCAGA
CCCCGTAGAAAAGATCAAAGGATCTTCTTGAGATCCTTTTTTTCTGCGCGTAATCTGCTGCTTGCAAACA
AAAAAACCACCGCTACCAGCGGTGGTTTGTTTGCCGGATCAAGAGCTACCAACTCTTTTTCCGAAGGTAA
CTGGCTTCAGCAGAGCGCAGATACCAAATACTGTTCTTCTAGTGTAGCCGTAGTTAGGCCACCACTTCAA
GAACTCTGTAGCACCGCCTACATACCTCGCTCTGCTAATCCTGTTACCAGTGGCTGCTGCCAGTGGCGAT
AAGTCGTGTCTTACCGGGTTGGACTCAAGACGATAGTTACCGGATAAGGCGCAGCGGTCGGGCTGAACGG
GGGGTTCGTGCACACAGCCCAGCTTGGAGCGAACGACCTACACCGAACTGAGATACCTACAGCGTGAGCT
ATGAGAAAGCGCCACGCTTCCCGAAGGGAGAAAGGCGGACAGGTATCCGGTAAGCGGCAGGGTCGGAACA
GGAGAGCGCACGAGGGAGCTTCCAGGGGGAAACGCCTGGTATCTTTATAGTCCTGTCGGGTTTCGCCACC
TCTGACTTGAGCGTCGATTTTTGTGATGCTCGTCAGGGGGGCGGAGCCTATGGAAAAACGCCAGCAACGC
GGCCTTTTTACGGTTCCTGGCCTTTTGCTGGCCTTTTGCTCACATGTTCTTTCCTGCGTTATCCCCTGAT
TCTGTGGATAACCGTATTACCGCCTTTGAGTGAGCTGATACCGCTCGCCGCAGCCGAACGACCGAGCGCA
GCGAGTCAGTGAGCGAGGAAGCGGAAGAGCGCCCAATACGCAAACCGCCTCTCCCCGCGCGTTGGCCGAT
TCATTAATGCAGCTGGCACGACAGGTTTCCCGACTGGAAAGCGGGCAGTGAGCGCAACGCAATTAATGTG
AGTTAGCTCACTCATTAGGCACCCCAGGCTTTACACTTTATGCTTCCGGCTCGTATGTTGTGTGGAATTG
TGAGCGGATAACAATTTCACACAGGAAACAGCTATGACCATGATTACGCCAAGCGCGCAATTAACCCTCA
CTAAAGGGAACAAAAGCTGGAGCTGCAAGC
Features (pLannotate 1.2.2; 31 found; start..end, strand, type, name):
      5..231     +  promoter       RSV promoter: Rous sarcoma virus enhancer/promoter
    232..412     +  LTR            5' LTR (truncated): truncated 5' long terminal repeat (LTR) from HIV-1
    459..584     +  misc_feature   HIV-1 Ψ: packaging signal of human immunodeficiency virus type 1
    568..931     +  CDS            HIV-1 gag (fragment): gag protein from human immunodeficiency virus 1; gag
   1077..1310    +  misc_feature   RRE: The Rev response element (RRE) of HIV-1 allows for Rev-dependent mRNA export from the nucleus to the cytoplasm.
   1687..1713    +  CDS            Rev (fragment): human immunodeficiency virus 1 (HIV-1) Rev protein; rev; enhances nuclear export of unspliced and incompletely spliced viral mRNAs
   1720..1743    +  promoter       SV40 promoter (fragment): SV40 early promoter
   1744..1815    +  promoter       SV40 promoter (fragment): SV40 enhancer and early promoter
   1839..1974    +  rep_origin     SV40 ori: SV40 origin of replication
   2020..2616    +  CDS            PuroR (fragment): puromycin N-acetyltransferase; pac from Streptomyces; confers resistance to puromycin
   2665..2782    +  misc_feature   cPPT/CTS: central polypurine tract and central termination sequence of HIV-1
   2847..2913    +  CDS            small t antigen (fragment): SV40 (simian virus 40) small t antigen
   2920..4098    +  promoter       EF-1α promoter: strong constitutive promoter for human elongation factor EF-1α
   4115..5893    +  CDS            ELF2: ELF2_HUMAN - Also known as NERF Experimental evidence at protein level: Swiss-Prot protein existence level 1. Isoform 2 may function in repression of RUNX1-mediated transactivation. From Homo sapiens (Human).
   5909..5962    +  promoter       U6 promoter (fragment): RNA polymerase III promoter for human U6 snRNA
   6004..6592    +  misc_feature   WPRE: woodchuck hepatitis virus posttranscriptional regulatory element
   6643..6662    +  misc_feature   cPPT/CTS (fragment): central polypurine tract and central termination sequence of HIV-1
   6664..6897    +  LTR            3' LTR (ΔU3): self-inactivating 3' long terminal repeat (LTR) from HIV-1
   6975..7096    +  polyA_signal   SV40 poly(A) signal: SV40 polyadenylation signal
   7136..7271    +  rep_origin     SV40 ori: SV40 origin of replication
   7292..7310    -  promoter       T7 promoter: promoter for bacteriophage T7 RNA polymerase
   7318..7473    +  CDS            lacZα (fragment): LacZα fragment of β-galactosidase; lacZ fragment
   7478..7906    +  rep_origin     f1 ori (sequence partly withheld): f1 bacteriophage origin of replication; arrow indicates direction of (+) strand synthesis
   7959..8063    +  promoter       AmpR promoter: bla
   8064..8924    +  CDS            AmpR: β-lactamase; bla; confers resistance to ampicillin, carbenicillin, and related antibiotics
   9095..9683    +  rep_origin     ori: high-copy-number ColE1/pMB1/pBR322/pUC origin of replication
   9866..9958    +  CDS            lacI (fragment): lac repressor; lacI; The lac repressor binds to the lac operator to inhibit transcription in E. coli. This inhibition can be relieved by adding lactose or isopropyl-β-D-thiogalactopyranoside (IPTG).
   9971..9992    +  protein_bind   CAP binding site: CAP binding activates transcription in the presence of cAMP. E. coli catabolite activator protein
  10007..10037   +  promoter       lac promoter: promoter for the E. coli lac operon
  10045..10061   +  protein_bind   lac operator: The lac repressor binds to the lac operator to inhibit transcription in E. coli. This inhibition can be relieved by adding lactose or isopropyl-β-D-thiogalactopyranoside (IPTG). lac repressor encoded by lacI
  10106..10124   +  promoter       T3 promoter: promoter for bacteriophage T3 RNA polymerase
