[The description below was written by a language model from this plasmid's Addgene catalogue record and pLannotate feature annotations shown in this document.]
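Description:
TFORF2880 is a third-generation-style, self-inactivating lentiviral expression plasmid built on the pLX_TRC317 backbone and carrying the human transcription factor ELF2 (also known as NERF). It belongs to a barcoded transcription factor ORF collection in which each clone carries a unique 24-bp barcode, so that individual factors can be identified by sequencing in pooled overexpression screens. In bacteria the roughly 10.1 kb plasmid replicates from a high-copy ColE1/pUC-type origin and is selected with ampicillin through the β-lactamase gene. An f1 origin and remnants of a lac/T7/T3 cloning region are also present. The depositor notes that the plasmid can recombine, as lentiviral vectors with repeated LTRs often do.

The viral genome is transcribed from an RSV promoter fused to a truncated HIV-1 5' LTR, followed by the Ψ packaging signal, a gag fragment, the Rev response element for Rev-dependent nuclear export, and a cPPT/CTS element that aids nuclear import of the reverse-transcribed genome. It ends with a ΔU3 3' LTR, which inactivates LTR promoter activity after integration, and an SV40 polyadenylation signal lies downstream. Two expression units sit inside this frame. An SV40 early promoter drives the puromycin N-acetyltransferase gene for selection of transduced mammalian cells, and the EF-1α promoter drives the synthesized ELF2 ORF. A WPRE follows the ORF and enhances transcript stability and expression. The barcode is not annotated in the feature table. A short U6 promoter fragment lies between the ORF and the WPRE, but the record does not state its role. The construct is intended for constitutive ELF2 overexpression in mammalian cells, for example in directed differentiation screens.
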