Addgene plasmid #143652: TFORF2880
Purpose: Lentiviral vector for overexpressing transcription factor ORFs with unique 24-bp barcodes. Barcodes facilitate identification of transcription factors in pooled screens.
Depositing lab: Feng Zhang. Depositing organization: Broad Institute. Publication: A transcription factor atlas of directed differentiation. Joung J, Ma S, Tay T, Geiger-Schuller KR, Kirchgatterer PC, Verdine VK, Guo B, Arias-Garcia MA, Allen WE, Singh A, Kuksenko O, Abudayyeh OO, Gootenberg JS, Fu Z, Macrae RK, Buenrostro JD, Regev A, Zhang F. Cell. 2023 Jan 5;186(1):209-229.e26. doi: 10.1016/j.cell.2022.11.026. PubMed 36608654.
Backbone
  Vector backbone: pLX_TRC317
  Backbone manufacturer: Broad Institute Genetic Perturbation Platform
  Backbone size w/o insert (bp): 8264
  Vector type: Mammalian Expression, Lentiviral
  Selectable markers: Puromycin
Growth in bacteria
  Bacterial resistance: Ampicillin, 100 μg/mL
  Growth temperature: 37°C
  Growth strain: NEB Stable
  Copy number: High Copy
Gene/Insert
  Gene/Insert name: ELF2
  Species: H. sapiens (human)
  Insert size (bp): 1883
  Entrez Gene: ELF2 (a.k.a. EU32, NERF, NERF-1A, NERF-1B, NERF-1a,b, NERF-2)
  Promoter: EF1a
  Cloning method: Unknown
  Sequencing primers: 5′ GGGTGGAGACTGAAGTTAGGCCAG; 3′ CACATAGCGTAAAAGGAGCAACATAG
Terms and licenses: Academic/Nonprofit Terms; Industry Terms: Not Available to Industry
Depositor comments: XM_005262803,ENST00000379550 . The transcription factor ORF portion of this plasmid was synthesized by Genewiz. Please test multiple small colonies in case of plasmid recombination. To make this collection available in a timely manner, a portion of this collection was not fully sequenced by Addgene. If an Addgene verified full plasmid sequence is not available, please contact us prior to placing an order to request the full sequence.
How to cite: TFORF2880 was a gift from Feng Zhang (Addgene plasmid # 143652 ; http://n2t.net/addgene:143652 ; RRID:Addgene_143652)
