>Addgene plasmid #143652 | TFORF2880 | depositor partial sequence | sequence record 283086 | Insert
ACCGCCACCATGACATCAGCAGTGGTTGACAGTGGAGGTACTATTTTGGAGCTTTCCAGCAATGGAGTAG
AAAATCAAGAGGAAAGTGAAAAGGTTTCTGAATATCCAGCAGTGATTGTGGAGCCAGTTCCAAGTGCCAG
ATTAGAGCAGGGCTATGCAGCCCAGGTTCTGGTTTATGATGATGAGACTTATATGATGCAAGATGTGGCA
GAAGAACAAGAAGTTGAGACCGAGAATGTGGAAACAGTGGAAGCATCAGTTCACAGCAGTAATGCACACT
GTACAGATAAGACAATTGAAGCTGCTGAAGCCCTGCTTCATATGGAATCTCCTACCTGCTTGAGGGATTC
AAGAAGTCCTGTGGAAGTGTTTGTTCCTCCTTGTGTATCAACTCCAGAATTCATCCATGCTGCTATGAGG
CCAGATGTCATTACAGAAACTGTAGTGGAGGTGTCAACTGAAGAGTCTGAACCCATGGATACCTCTCCTA
TTCCAACATCACCAGATAGCCATGAACCAATGAAAAAGAAAAAAGTTGGCCGTAAACCAAAGACCCAGCA
ATCACCAATTTCCAATGGGTCTCCTGAGTTAGGTATAAAGAAGAAACCAAGAGAAGGAAAAGGAAACACA
ACCTATTTGTGGGAGTTTCTTTTAGATCTACTTCAAGATAAAAATACTTGTCCCAGGTATATTAAATGGA
CTCAGAGAGAAAAAGGCATATTCAAGCTGGTGGATTCAAAGGCTGTCTCTAAGCTTTGGGGAAAGCATAA
GAACAAACCAGACATGAACTATGAAACCATGGGACGAGCTTTGAGATACTACTACCAAAGGGGAATTCTT
GCAAAGGTTGAAGGACAGAGGCTTGTATATCAGTTCAAGGATATGCCGAAAAACATAGTGGTCATAGATG
ATGACAAAAGTGAAACCTGTAATGAAGATTTAGCAGGAACTACTGATGAAAAATCATTAGAACGAGTGTC
ACTGTCTGCAGAAAGTCTCCTGAAAGCAGCATCCTCTGTTCGCAGTGGAAAAAATTCATCCCCTATAAAC
TGCTCCAGAGCAGAGAAGGGTGTAGCTAGAGTTGTGAATATCACTTCCCCTGGGCACGATGCTTCATCCA
GGTCTCCTACTACCACTGCATCTGTGTCAGCAACAGCAGCTCCAAGGACAGTTCGTGTGGCAATGCAGGT
ACCTGTTGTAATGACATCATTGGGTCAGAAAATTTCAACTGTGGCAGTTCAGTCAGTTAATGCAGGTGCA
CCATTAATAACCAGCACTAGTCCAACAACAGCGACCTCTCCAAAGGTAGTCATTCAGACAATCCCTACTG
TGATGCCAGCTTCTACTGAAAATGGAGACAAAATCACCATGCAGCCTGCCAAAATTATTACCATCCCAGC
TACACAGCTTGCACAGTGTCAACTGCAGACAAAGTCAAATCTGACTGGATCAGGAAGCATTAACATTGTT
GGAACCCCATTGGCTGTGAGAGCACTTACCCCTGTTTCAATAGCCCATGGTACACCTGTAATGAGACTAT
CAATGCCTACTCAGCAGGCATCTGGCCAGACTCCTCCTCGAGTTATCAGTGCAGTCATAAAGGGGCCAGA
GGTTAAATCGGAAGCAGTGGCAAAAAAGCAAGAACATGATGTGAAAACTTTGCAGCTAGTAGAAGAAAAA
CCAGCAGATGGAAATAAGACAGTGACCCACGTAGTGGTTGTCAGTGCGCCTTCAGCTATTGCCCTTCCTG
TAACTATGAAAACAGAAGGACTAGTGACATGTGAGAAATAGTAATGAACTAGTCCGTAACTTGAAAGTAT
TTCGATTTCTTGGCTTTATATATCTTGTGGAAAGGACGAGCAAGCCCTCAACCGCAACTTTCT
