>Addgene plasmid #143652 | TFORF2880 | depositor partial sequence | sequence record 283087 | Barcode
GCAAGCCCTCAACCGCAACTTTCT
